>Addgene plasmid #67904 | ECFP(W66A)-FRB-MoA | depositor full sequence | sequence record 118087 | ECFP(W66A)-FRB-MoA sequence 5160 bps
TAGTTATTAATAGTAATCAATTACGGGGTCATTAGTTCATAGCCCATATATGGAGTTCCGCGTTACATAA
CTTACGGTAAATGGCCCGCCTGGCTGACCGCCCAACGACCCCCGCCCATTGACGTCAATAATGACGTATG
TTCCCATAGTAACGCCAATAGGGACTTTCCATTGACGTCAATGGGTGGAGTATTTACGGTAAACTGCCCA
CTTGGCAGTACATCAAGTGTATCATATGCCAAGTACGCCCCCTATTGACGTCAATGACGGTAAATGGCCC
GCCTGGCATTATGCCCAGTACATGACCTTATGGGACTTTCCTACTTGGCAGTACATCTACGTATTAGTCA
TCGCTATTACCATGGTGATGCGGTTTTGGCAGTACATCAATGGGCGTGGATAGCGGTTTGACTCACGGGG
ATTTCCAAGTCTCCACCCCATTGACGTCAATGGGAGTTTGTTTTGGCACCAAAATCAACGGGACTTTCCA
AAATGTCGTAACAACTCCGCCCCATTGACGCAAATGGGCGGTAGGCGTGTACGGTGGGAGGTCTATATAA
GCAGAGCTGGTTTAGTGAACCGTCAGATCCGCTAGCGCTACCGGTCGCCACCATGGTGAGCAAGGGCGAG
GAGCTGTTCACCGGGGTGGTGCCCATCCTGGTCGAGCTGGACGGCGACGTAAACGGCCACAAGTTCAGCG
TGTCCGGCGAGGGCGAGGGCGATGCCACCTACGGCAAGCTGACCCTGAAGTTCATCTGCACCACCGGCAA
GCTGCCCGTGCCCTGGCCCACCCTCGTGACCACCCTGACCGCCGGCGTGCAGTGCTTCAGCCGCTACCCC
GACCACATGAAGCAGCACGACTTCTTCAAGTCCGCCATGCCCGAAGGCTACGTCCAGGAGCGCACCATCT
TCTTCAAGGACGACGGCAACTACAAGACCCGCGCCGAGGTGAAGTTCGAGGGCGACACCCTGGTGAACCG
CATCGAGCTGAAGGGCATCGACTTCAAGGAGGACGGCAACATCCTGGGGCACAAGCTGGAGTACAACTAC
ATCAGCCACAACGTCTATATCACCGCCGACAAGCAGAAGAACGGCATCAAGGCCAACTTCAAGATCCGCC
ACAACATCGAGGACGGCAGCGTGCAGCTCGCCGACCACTACCAGCAGAACACCCCCATCGGCGACGGCCC
CGTGCTGCTGCCCGACAACCACTACCTGAGCACCCAGTCCGCCCTGAGCAAAGACCCCAACGAGAAGCGC
GATCACATGGTCCTGCTGGAGTTCGTGACCGCCGCCGGGATCACTCTCGGCATGGACGAGCTGTACAAGG
GAGCAAGTGGAATCCTCTGGCATGAGATGTGGCATGAAGGCCTGGAAGAGGCATCTCGTTTGTACTTTGG
GGAAAGGAACGTGAAAGGCATGTTTGAGGTGCTGGAGCCCTTGCATGCTATGATGGAACGGGGCCCCCAG
ACTCTGAAGGAAACATCCTTTAATCAGGCCTATGGTCGAGATTTAATGGAGGCCCAAGAGTGGTGCAGGA
AGTACATGAAATCAGGGAATGTCAAGGACCTCCTCCAAGCCTGGGACCTCTATTATCATGTGTTCCGACG
AATCTCAAAGAGTGCTGGTGGTAGTGCTGGTGGTAGTGCTGGTGGTACTGGTGGTCCTCGAGCTCAAGCT
TCGAATTCGAGTGCTGGTGGTTTCTGGGAAAGGAACCTGCCCTCTGTTTCTGGCCTGCTGAAGATCATTG
GATTTTCCACATCAGTAACTGCCCTGGGGTTTGTGCTGTACAAATACAAGCTCCTGCCACGGTCTTGAGG
ATCCACCGGATCTAGATAACTGATCATAATCAGCCATACCACATTTGTAGAGGTTTTACTTGCTTTAAAA
AACCTCCCACACCTCCCCCTGAACCTGAAACATAAAATGAATGCAATTGTTGTTGTTAACTTGTTTATTG
CAGCTTATAATGGTTACAAATAAAGCAATAGCATCACAAATTTCACAAATAAAGCATTTTTTTCACTGCA
TTCTAGTTGTGGTTTGTCCAAACTCATCAATGTATCTTAACGCGTAAATTGTAAGCGTTAATATTTTGTT
AAAATTCGCGTTAAATTTTTGTTAAATCAGCTCATTTTTTAACCAATAGGCCGAAATCGGCAAAATCCCT
TATAAATCAAAAGAATAGACCGAGATAGGGT
[37 nt withheld, positions 2202-2238]
AAAGAACGTGGACTCCAACGTCAAAGG
[49 nt withheld, positions 2266-2314]
T
[91 nt withheld, positions 2316-2406]
G
[124 nt withheld, positions 2408-2531]
CAGGTGGCACTTTTCGGGGAAATGTGCGCGGAACCCCTATTTGTTTATTTTTCTAAATACATTCAAATAT
GTATCCGCTCATGAGACAATAACCCTGATAAATGCTTCAATAATATTGAAAAAGGAAGAGTCCTGAGGCG
GAAAGAACCAGCTGTGGAATGTGTGTCAGTTAGGGTGTGGAAAGTCCCCAGGCTCCCCAGCAGGCAGAAG
TATGCAAAGCATGCATCTCAATTAGTCAGCAACCAGGTGTGGAAAGTCCCCAGGCTCCCCAGCAGGCAGA
AGTATGCAAAGCATGCATCTCAATTAGTCAGCAACCATAGTCCCGCCCCTAACTCCGCCCATCCCGCCCC
TAACTCCGCCCAGTTCCGCCCATTCTCCGCCCCATGGCTGACTAATTTTTTTTATTTATGCAGAGGCCGA
GGCCGCCTCGGCCTCTGAGCTATTCCAGAAGTAGTGAGGAGGCTTTTTTGGAGGCCTAGGCTTTTGCAAA
GATCGATCAAGAGACAGGATGAGGATCGTTTCGCATGATTGAACAAGATGGATTGCACGCAGGTTCTCCG
GCCGCTTGGGTGGAGAGGCTATTCGGCTATGACTGGGCACAACAGACAATCGGCTGCTCTGATGCCGCCG
TGTTCCGGCTGTCAGCGCAGGGGCGCCCGGTTCTTTTTGTCAAGACCGACCTGTCCGGTGCCCTGAATGA
ACTGCAAGACGAGGCAGCGCGGCTATCGTGGCTGGCCACGACGGGCGTTCCTTGCGCAGCTGTGCTCGAC
GTTGTCACTGAAGCGGGAAGGGACTGGCTGCTATTGGGCGAAGTGCCGGGGCAGGATCTCCTGTCATCTC
ACCTTGCTCCTGCCGAGAAAGTATCCATCATGGCTGATGCAATGCGGCGGCTGCATACGCTTGATCCGGC
TACCTGCCCATTCGACCACCAAGCGAAACATCGCATCGAGCGAGCACGTACTCGGATGGAAGCCGGTCTT
GTCGATCAGGATGATCTGGACGAAGAGCATCAGGGGCTCGCGCCAGCCGAACTGTTCGCCAGGCTCAAGG
CGAGCATGCCCGACGGCGAGGATCTCGTCGTGACCCATGGCGATGCCTGCTTGCCGAATATCATGGTGGA
AAATGGCCGCTTTTCTGGATTCATCGACTGTGGCCGGCTGGGTGTGGCGGACCGCTATCAGGACATAGCG
TTGGCTACCCGTGATATTGCTGAAGAGCTTGGCGGCGAATGGGCTGACCGCTTCCTCGTGCTTTACGGTA
TCGCCGCTCCCGATTCGCAGCGCATCGCCTTCTATCGCCTTCTTGACGAGTTCTTCTGAGCGGGACTCTG
GGGTTCGAAATGACCGACCAAGCGACGCCCAACCTGCCATCACGAGATTTCGATTCCACCGCCGCCTTCT
ATGAAAGGTTGGGCTTCGGAATCGTTTTCCGGGACGCCGGCTGGATGATCCTCCAGCGCGGGGATCTCAT
GCTGGAGTTCTTCGCCCACCCTAGGGGGAGGCTAACTGAAACACGGAAGGAGACAATACCGGAAGGAACC
CGCGCTATGACGGCAATAAAAAGACAGAATAAAACGCACGGTGTTGGGTCGTTTGTTCATAAACGCGGGG
TTCGGTCCCAGGGCTGGCACTCTGTCGATACCCCACCGAGACCCCATTGGGGCCAATACGCCCGCGTTTC
TTCCTTTTCCCCACCCCACCCCCCAAGTTCGGGTGAAGGCCCAGGGCTCGCAGCCAACGTCGGGGCGGCA
GGCCCTGCCATAGCCTCAGGTTACTCATATATACTTTAGATTGATTTAAAACTTCATTTTTAATTTAAAA
GGATCTAGGTGAAGATCCTTTTTGATAATCTCATGACCAAAATCCCTTAACGTGAGTTTTCGTTCCACTG
AGCGTCAGACCCCGTAGAAAAGATCAAAGGATCTTCTTGAGATCCTTTTTTTCTGCGCGTAATCTGCTGC
TTGCAAACAAAAAAACCACCGCTACCAGCGGTGGTTTGTTTGCCGGATCAAGAGCTACCAACTCTTTTTC
CGAAGGTAACTGGCTTCAGCAGAGCGCAGATACCAAATACTGTCCTTCTAGTGTAGCCGTAGTTAGGCCA
CCACTTCAAGAACTCTGTAGCACCGCCTACATACCTCGCTCTGCTAATCCTGTTACCAGTGGCTGCTGCC
AGTGGCGATAAGTCGTGTCTTACCGGGTTGGACTCAAGACGATAGTTACCGGATAAGGCGCAGCGGTCGG
GCTGAACGGGGGGTTCGTGCACACAGCCCAGCTTGGAGCGAACGACCTACACCGAACTGAGATACCTACA
GCGTGAGCTATGAGAAAGCGCCACGCTTCCCGAAGGGAGAAAGGCGGACAGGTATCCGGTAAGCGGCAGG
GTCGGAACAGGAGAGCGCACGAGGGAGCTTCCAGGGGGAAACGCCTGGTATCTTTATAGTCCTGTCGGGT
TTCGCCACCTCTGACTTGAGCGTCGATTTTTGTGATGCTCGTCAGGGGGGCGGAGCCTATGGAAAAACGC
CAGCAACGCGGCCTTTTTACGGTTCCTGGCCTTTTGCTGGCCTTTTGCTCACATGTTCTTTCCTGCGTTA
TCCCCTGATTCTGTGGATAACCGTATTACCGCCATGCAT
Features (pLannotate 1.2.2; 16 found; start..end, strand, type, name):
     61..364     +  enhancer       CMV enhancer: human cytomegalovirus immediate early enhancer
    365..568     +  promoter       CMV promoter: human cytomegalovirus (CMV) immediate early promoter
    613..1329    +  CDS            ECFP: ECFP is a basic (constitutively fluorescent) cyan fluorescent protein published in 1996, derived from Aequorea victoria. It has low acid sensitivity.
   1342..1620    +  CDS            FRB*: T2098L mutant of FKBP-rapamycin binding domain of human FRAP binds synthetic ligands such as AP21967
   1667..1688    +  misc_feature   MCS (fragment): multiple cloning site
   1702..1815    +  CDS            MAOA (fragment): AOFA_HUMAN - Experimental evidence at protein level: Swiss-Prot protein existence level 1. Catalyzes the oxidative deamination of biogenic and xenobiotic amines and has important functions in the metabolism of neuroactive and vasoactive amines in the central nervous system and peripheral tissues. MAOA preferentially oxidizes biogenic amines such as 5-hydroxytryptamine (5-HT), norepinephrine and epinephrine. From Homo sapiens (Human).
   1841..1925    +  CDS            large T antigen (fragment): large T antigen from SV40 (simian virus 40)
   1948..2069    +  polyA_signal   SV40 poly(A) signal: SV40 polyadenylation signal
   2103..2531    -  rep_origin     f1 ori (sequence partly withheld): f1 bacteriophage origin of replication; arrow indicates direction of (+) strand synthesis
   2558..2662    +  promoter       AmpR promoter: bla
   2664..3021    +  promoter       SV40 promoter: SV40 enhancer and early promoter
   3056..3850    +  CDS            NeoR/KanR: aminoglycoside phosphotransferase from Tn5; aph(3')-II (or nptII); confers resistance to neomycin, kanamycin, and G418 (Geneticin®)
   3871..4023    +  CDS            ble (fragment): BLE_KLEPN - Experimental evidence at protein level: Swiss-Prot protein existence level 1. Binding protein with a strong affinity to the bleomycin family of antibiotics. Binds to CL990; an antimitotic-antibiotic compound. From Klebsiella pneumoniae.
   4082..4129    +  polyA_signal   HSV TK poly(A) signal: herpes simplex virus thymidine kinase polyadenylation signal (Cole and Stacy, 1985)
   4220..4236    -  polyA_signal   bGH poly(A) signal (fragment): bovine growth hormone polyadenylation signal
   4458..5046    +  rep_origin     ori: high-copy-number ColE1/pMB1/pBR322/pUC origin of replication
