[The description below was written by a language model from this plasmid's Addgene catalogue record and pLannotate feature annotations shown in this document.]
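Description:
ECFP(W66A)-FRB-MoA is a 5,160 bp mammalian expression plasmid built on the Clontech pEGFP-C1 backbone, with the original fluorescent protein cassette replaced by a roughly 1.2 kb synthetic fusion cloned between AgeI and BamHI. It replicates in E. coli from a high-copy ColE1/pUC-type origin and also carries an f1 origin. A single NeoR/KanR (Tn5 aminoglycoside phosphotransferase) gene serves both hosts: a bacterial bla-type promoter drives it for kanamycin selection, while the SV40 enhancer/early promoter and an HSV TK polyadenylation signal allow G418 selection of transfected mammalian cells. Short annotated fragments of ble, bGH poly(A) and SV40 large T antigen appear to be backbone remnants or partial matches rather than functional elements.

The payload is expressed from the CMV immediate-early enhancer and promoter and terminated by the SV40 poly(A) signal. It encodes three parts in frame: ECFP carrying the W66A substitution, which according to the record makes the protein non-fluorescent; an FRB domain from human FRAP/mTOR, which the annotation tool matched to the T2098L variant that binds rapamycin analogues; and a C-terminal fragment of human monoamine oxidase A (MoA) that directs the fusion to mitochondria. The result is a "dark" mitochondrial FRB anchor, modified from an earlier CFP-FRB-MoA construct. FRB heterodimerises with FKBP in the presence of rapamycin-type ligands, so such an anchor is typically used to recruit FKBP-tagged proteins to mitochondria on demand. Eliminating the cyan signal leaves that spectral channel free for other fluorescent reporters or biosensors. The associated publication concerns location-restricted RhoGEF activity and RhoA signalling.
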