Addgene plasmid #67904: ECFP(W66A)-FRB-MoA
Purpose: Expresses a Mitochondria located FRB domain in mammalian cells (the ECFP is not fluorescent)
Depositing lab: Dorus Gadella. Depositing organization: University of Amsterdam. Publication: Plasma membrane restricted RhoGEF activity is sufficient for RhoA-mediated actin polymerization. van Unen J, Reinhard NR, Yin T, Wu YI, Postma M, Gadella TW, Goedhart J. Sci Rep. 2015 Oct 5;5:14693. doi: 10.1038/srep14693. PubMed 26435194.
Backbone
  Vector backbone: pEGFP-C1
  Backbone manufacturer: Clontech
  Total vector size (bp): 5160
  Vector type: Mammalian Expression, Synthetic Biology
  Selectable markers: Neomycin (select with G418)
Growth in bacteria
  Bacterial resistance: Kanamycin, 50 μg/mL
  Growth temperature: 37°C
  Growth strain: DH5alpha
  Copy number: High Copy
Gene/Insert
  Gene/Insert name: ECFP(W66A)-FRB-MoA
  Species: Synthetic
  Insert size (bp): 1206
  Promoter: CMV
  Cloning method: Restriction Enzyme; 5′ cloning site AgeI (not destroyed); 3′ cloning site BamHI (not destroyed)
  Sequencing primers: 5′ CMV
Resource information
  A portion of this plasmid was derived from a plasmid made by: This plasmid is modified from CFP-FRB-MOA, published by Komatsu et al. (https://www.ncbi.nlm.nih.gov/pubmed/20154678)
Terms and licenses: Academic/Nonprofit Terms; Industry Terms: Not Available to Industry
How to cite: ECFP(W66A)-FRB-MoA was a gift from Dorus Gadella (Addgene plasmid # 67904 ; http://n2t.net/addgene:67904 ; RRID:Addgene_67904)
