>Addgene plasmid #67904 | ECFP(W66A)-FRB-MoA | addgene partial sequence | sequence record 128987 | CMV-F 5'-CGCAAATGGGCGGTAGGCGTG-3'
CTGGTTTAGTGAACCGTCAGATCCGCTAGCGCTACCGGTCGCCACCATGGTGAGCAAGGGCGAGGAGCTG
TTCACCGGGGTGGTGCCCATCCTGGTCGAGCTGGACGGCGACGTAAACGGCCACAAGTTCAGCGTGTCCG
GCGAGGGCGAGGGCGATGCCACCTACGGCAAGCTGACCCTGAAGTTCATCTGCACCACCGGCAAGCTGCC
CGTGCCCTGGCCCACCCTCGTGACCACCCTGACCGCCGGCGTGCAGTGCTTCAGCCGCTACCCCGACCAC
ATGAAGCAGCACGACTTCTTCAAGTCCGCCATGCCCGAAGGCTACGTCCAGGAGCGCACCATCTTCTTCA
AGGACGACGGCAACTACAAGACCCGCGCCGAGGTGAAGTTCGAGGGCGACACCCTGGTGAACCGCATCGA
GCTGAAGGGCATCGACTTCAAGGAGGACGGCAACATCCTGGGGCACAAGCTGGAGTACAACTACATCAGC
CACAACGTCTATATCACCGCCGACAAGCAGAAGAACGGCATCAAGGCCAACTTCAAGATCCGCCACAACA
TCGAGGACGGCAGCGTGCAGCTCGCCGACCACTACCAGCAGAACACCCCCATCGGCGACGGCCCCGTGCT
GCTGCCCGACAACCACTACCTGAGCACCCAGTCCGCCCTGAGCAAAGACCCCAACGAGAAGCGCGATCAC
ATGGTCCTGCTGGAGTTCGTGACCGCCGCCGGGATCACTCTCGGCATGGACGAGCTGTACAAGGGAGCAA
GTGGAATCCTCTGGCATGAGATGTGGCATGAAGGCCTGGAAGAGGCATCTCGTTTGTACTTTGGGGAAAG
GAACGTGAAAGGCATGTTTGAGGTGCTGGAGCCCTTGCATGCTATGATGGAACGGGGCCCCC
