>Addgene plasmid #67904 | ECFP(W66A)-FRB-MoA | addgene partial sequence | sequence record 128989 | SV40pA-R 5'-GAAATTTGTGATGCTATTGC-3'
CAAGTTAACAACAACAATTGCATTCATTTTATGTTTCAGGTTCAGGGGGAGGTGTGGGAGGTTTTTTAAA
GCAAGTAAAACCTCTACAAATGTGGTATGGCTGATTATGATCAGTTATCTAGATCCGGTGGATCCTCAAG
ACCGTGGCAGGAGCTTGTATTTGTACAGCACAAACCCCAGGGCAGTTACTGATGTGGAAAATCCAATGAT
CTTCAGCAGGCCAGAAACAGAGGGCAGGTTCCTTTCCCAGAAACCACCAGCACTCGAATTCGAAGCTTGA
GCTCGAGGACCACCAGTACCACCAGCACTACCACCAGCACTACCACCAGCACTCTTTGAGATTCGTCGGA
ACACATGATAATAGAGGTCCCAGGCTTGGAGGAGGTCCTTGACATTCCCTGATTTCATGTACTTCCTGCA
CCACTCTTGGGCCTCCATTAAATCTCGACCATAGGCCTGATTAAAGGATGTTTCCTTCAGAGTCTGGGGG
CCCCGTTCCATCATAGCATGCAAGGGCTCCAGCACCTCAAACATGCCTTTCACGTTCCTTTCCCCAAAGT
ACAAACGAGATGCCTCTTCCAGGCCTTCATGCCACATCTCATGCCAGAGGATTCCACTTGCTCCCTTGTA
CAGCTCGTCCATGCCGAGAGTGATCCCGGCGGCGGTCACGAACTCCAGCAGGACCATGTGATCGCGCTTC
TCGTTGGGGTCTTTGCTCAGGGCGGACTGGGTGCTCAGGTAGTGGTTGTCGGGCAGCAGCACGGGGCCGT
CGCCGATGGGGGTGTTCTGCTGGTAGTGGTCGGCGAGCTGCACGCTGCCGTCCTCGATGTTGTGGCGGAT
CTTGAAGTTGGCCTTGATGCCGTTCTTCTGCTTGTCGGCGGTGATATAGA
